>Addgene plasmid #225444 | MFVN-mStayGold(J) | addgene full sequence | sequence record 446224 | Addgene NGS Result
CTCGAGAAATCATAAAAAATTTATTTGCTTTGTGAGCGGATAACAATTATAATAGATTCAATTGTGAGCG
GATAACAATTTCACACAGAATTCATTAAAGAGGAGAAATTAACCATGTTTGTGAACATGGTGTCTACAGG
CGAGGAGCTGTTTACCGGCGTGGTGCCCTTCAAGTTCCAGCTGAAGGGCACCATCAACGGCAAGAGCTTC
ACCGTGGAAGGCGAGGGCGAGGGCAATAGCCACGAGGGCAGCCACAAAGGCAAGTACGTGTGCACCAGCG
GCAAACTGCCAATGTCTTGGGCCGCCCTGGGAACTAGCTTCGGCTATGGCATGAAGTACTACACCAAGTA
CCCCAGCGGCCTGAAGAACTGGTTCCACGAGGTGATGCCCGAGGGCTTCACCTACGACAGACACATCCAG
TACAAGGGCGACGGCAGCATCCACGCCAAGCACCAGCACTTCATGAAGAACGGCACCTACCACAACATCG
TGGAGTTCACCGGCCAGGACTTCAAGGAGAACAGCCCCGTGCTGACCGGCGACATGGACGTGAGCCTGCC
CAACGAGGTGCAGCACATCCCCATAGATGACGGCGTGGAGTGCACAGTGACCCTGCAGTACCCTCTGCTG
AGCGACGAGAGCAAGTGCGTGGAGGCCTACCAGAACACCATCATCAAGCCCCTGCACAATCAGCCAGCCC
CCGATGTGCCATTCCACTGGATCAGAAAGCAGTACACCCAGAGCAAGGACGACACCGAGGAGAGAGACCA
CATCATCCAGAGCGAGACCCTGGAGGCCCACCTGTAAAGCGGCCGCAAGCTTAATTAGCTGAGCTTGGAC
TCCTGTTGATAGATCCAGTAATGACCTCAGAACTCCATCTGGATTTGTTCAGAACGCTCGGTTGCCGCCG
GGCGTTTTTTATTGGTGAGAATCCAAGCTAGCTTGGCGAGATTTTCAGGAGCTAAGGAAGCTAAAATGGA
GAAAAAAATCACTGGATATACCACCGTTGATATATCCCAATGGCATCGTAAAGAACATTTTGAGGCATTT
CAGTCAGTTGCTCAATGTACCTATAACCAGACCGTTCAGCTGGATATTACGGCCTTTTTAAAGACCGTAA
AGAAAAATAAGCACAAGTTTTATCCGGCCTTTATTCACATTCTTGCCCGCCTGATGAATGCTCATCCGGA
ATTTCGTATGGCAATGAAAGACGGTGAGCTGGTGATATGGGATAGTGTTCACCCTTGTTACACCGTTTTC
CATGAGCAAACTGAAACGTTTTCATCGCTCTGGAGTGAATACCACGACGATTTCCGGCAGTTTCTACACA
TATATTCGCAAGATGTGGCGTGTTACGGTGAAAACCTGGCCTATTTCCCTAAAGGGTTTATTGAGAATAT
GTTTTTCGTCTCAGCCAATCCCTGGGTGAGTTTCACCAGTTTTGATTTAAACGTGGCCAATATGGACAAC
TTCTTCGCCCCCGTTTTCACCATGCATGGGCAAATATTATACGCAAGGCGACAAGGTGCTGATGCCGCTG
GCGATTCAGGTTCATCATGCCGTTTGTGATGGCTTCCATGTCGGCAGAATGCTTAATGAATTACAACAGT
ACTGCGATGAGTGGCAGGGCGGGGCGTAATTTTTTTAAGGCAGTTATTGGTGCCCTTAAACGCCTGGGGT
AATGACTCTCTAGCTTGAGGCATCAAATAAAACGAAAGGCTCAGTCGAAAGACTGGGCCTTTCGTTTTAT
CTGTTGTTTGTCGGTGAACGCTCTCCTGAGTAGGACAAATCCGCCCTCTAGAGCTGCCTCGCGCGTTTCG
GTGATGACGGTGAAAACCTCTGACACATGCAGCTCCCGGAGACGGTCACAGCTTGTCTGTAAGCGGATGC
CGGGAGCAGACAAGCCCGTCAGGGCGCGTCAGCGGGTGTTGGCGGGTGTCGGGGCGCAGCCATGACCCAG
TCACGTAGCGATAGCGGAGTGTATACTGGCTTAACTATGCGGCATCAGAGCAGATTGTACTGAGAGTGCA
CCATATGCGGTGTGAAATACCGCACAGATGCGTAAGGAGAAAATACCGCATCAGGCGCTCTTCCGCTTCC
TCGCTCACTGACTCGCTGCGCTCGGTCGTTCGGCTGCGGCGAGCGGTATCAGCTCACTCAAAGGCGGTAA
TACGGTTATCCACAGAATCAGGGGATAACGCAGGAAAGAACATGTGAGCAAAAGGCCAGCAAAAGGCCAG
GAACCGTAAAAAGGCCGCGTTGCTGGCGTTTTTCCATAGGCTCCGCCCCCCTGACGAGCATCACAAAAAT
CGACGCTCAAGTCAGAGGTGGCGAAACCCGACAGGACTATAAAGATACCAGGCGTTTCCCCCTGGAAGCT
CCCTCGTGCGCTCTCCTGTTCCGACCCTGCCGCTTACCGGATACCTGTCCGCCTTTCTCCCTTCGGGAAG
CGTGGCGCTTTCTCATAGCTCACGCTGTAGGTATCTCAGTTCGGTGTAGGTCGTTCGCTCCAAGCTGGGC
TGTGTGCACGAACCCCCCGTTCAGCCCGACCGCTGCGCCTTATCCGGTAACTATCGTCTTGAGTCCAACC
CGGTAAGACACGACTTATCGCCACTGGCAGCAGCCACTGGTAACAGGATTAGCAGAGCGAGGTATGTAGG
CGGTGCTACAGAGTTCTTGAAGTGGTGGCCTAACTACGGCTACACTAGAAGGACAGTATTTGGTATCTGC
GCTCTGCTGAAGCCAGTTACCTTCGGAAAAAGAGTTGGTAGCTCTTGATCCGGCAAACAAACCACCGCTG
GTAGCGGTGGTTTTTTTGTTTGCAAGCAGCAGATTACGCGCAGAAAAAAAGGATCTCAAGAAGATCCTTT
GATCTTTTCTACGGGGTCTGACGCTCAGTGGAACGAAAACTCACGTTAAGGGATTTTGGTCATGAGATTA
TCAAAAAGGATCTTCACCTAGATCCTTTTAAATTAAAAATGAAGTTTTAAATCAATCTAAAGTATATATG
AGTAAACTTGGTCTGACAGTTACCAATGCTTAATCAGTGAGGCACCTATCTCAGCGATCTGTCTATTTCG
TTCATCCATAGTTGCCTGACTCCCCGTCGTGTAGATAACTACGATACGGGAGGGCTTACCATCTGGCCCC
AGTGCTGCAATGATACCGCGAGACCCACGCTCACCGGCTCCAGATTTATCAGCAATAAACCAGCCAGCCG
GAAGGGCCGAGCGCAGAAGTGGTCCTGCAACTTTATCCGCCTCCATCCAGTCTATTAATTGTTGCCGGGA
AGCTAGAGTAAGTAGTTCGCCAGTTAATAGTTTGCGCAACGTTGTTGCCATTGCTACAGGCATCGTGGTG
TCACGCTCGTCGTTTGGTATGGCTTCATTCAGCTCCGGTTCCCAACGATCAAGGCGAGTTACATGATCCC
CCATGTTGTGCAAAAAAGCGGTTAGCTCCTTCGGTCCTCCGATCGTTGTCAGAAGTAAGTTGGCCGCAGT
GTTATCACTCATGGTTATGGCAGCACTGCATAATTCTCTTACTGTCATGCCATCCGTAAGATGCTTTTCT
GTGACTGGTGAGTACTCAACCAAGTCATTCTGAGAATAGTGTATGCGGCGACCGAGTTGCTCTTGCCCGG
CGTCAATACGGGATAATACCGCGCCACATAGCAGAACTTTAAAAGTGCTCATCATTGGAAAACGTTCTTC
GGGGCGAAAACTCTCAAGGATCTTACCGCTGTTGAGATCCAGTTCGATGTAACCCACTCGTGCACCCAAC
TGATCTTCAGCATCTTTTACTTTCACCAGCGTTTCTGGGTGAGCAAAAACAGGAAGGCAAAATGCCGCAA
AAAAGGGAATAAGGGCGACACGGAAATGTTGAATACTCATACTCTTCCTTTTTCAATATTATTGAAGCAT
TTATCAGGGTTATTGTCTCATGAGCGGATACATATTTGAATGTATTTAGAAAAATAAACAAATAGGGGTT
CCGCGCACATTTCCCCGAAAAGTGCCACCTGCTAAGAAACCATTATTATCATGACATTAACCTATAAAAA
TAGGCGTATCACGAGGCCCTTTCGTCTTCAC
Features (pLannotate 1.2.2; 11 found; start..end, strand, type, name):
     10..54      +  promoter       T5 promoter: bacteriophage T5 promoter for E. coli RNA polymerase, with embedded lac operator
     62..78      +  protein_bind   lac operator: The lac repressor binds to the lac operator to inhibit transcription in E. coli. This inhibition can be relieved by adding lactose or isopropyl-β-D-thiogalactopyranoside (IPTG). lac repressor encoded by lacI
    838..932     +  terminator     lambda t0 terminator: transcription terminator from phage lambda
    947..975     +  promoter       cat promoter (fragment): promoter of the E. coli cat gene encoding chloramphenicol acetyltransferase
    976..1639    +  CDS            CmR (fragment): chloramphenicol acetyltransferase; cat; confers resistance to chloramphenicol
   1704..1790    +  terminator     rrnB T1 terminator: Escherichia coli rrnB; transcription terminator T1 from the E. coli rrnB gene
   1802..1843    +  CDS            rop (fragment): Rop protein, which maintains plasmids at low copy number; rop
   1945..2085    +  misc_feature   bom: basis of mobility region from pBR322
   2271..2859    -  rep_origin     ori: high-copy-number ColE1/pMB1/pBR322/pUC origin of replication
   3030..3890    -  CDS            AmpR: β-lactamase; bla; confers resistance to ampicillin, carbenicillin, and related antibiotics
   3891..3995    -  promoter       AmpR promoter: bla
