[The description below was written by a language model from this plasmid's Addgene catalogue record and pLannotate feature annotations shown in this document.]
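Description:
MFVN-mStayGold(J) is a bacterial expression plasmid of about 4.1 kb built on the pQ60NA backbone. Its feature layout resembles a T5 promoter/lac operator expression vector. It replicates in E. coli from a ColE1/pMB1-type origin, with an adjacent pBR322 bom region and a short remnant of rop. Selection is with ampicillin, through a complete β-lactamase gene driven by its own promoter. A partial cat promoter and a partial chloramphenicol acetyltransferase coding sequence are also annotated, followed by the rrnB T1 terminator. Because both are flagged as fragments and the catalogue lists only ampicillin resistance, they should be regarded as backbone carry-over rather than a working marker.

The expression cassette starts with the bacteriophage T5 promoter, which is read by E. coli RNA polymerase and contains an embedded lac operator. A second lac operator lies just downstream, so transcription is held off by lac repressor and can be induced with IPTG. No lacI gene is annotated on the plasmid, so repressor would have to come from the host. The lambda t0 terminator closes the cassette. The annotation tool did not label the insert, but the unannotated stretch between the operator and the terminator is where the coding sequence presumably sits. According to the catalogue, the insert encodes the monomeric green fluorescent protein mStayGold(J) fused to the first four amino acids of proinsulin, and the construct name suggests these form the leading peptide MFVN. No affinity tag is annotated or recorded. The stated purpose is simply bacterial expression of this fusion, and the record gives no further application.
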