Addgene plasmid #225444: MFVN-mStayGold(J)
Purpose: Expresses mStayGold(J) fused to the first 4 amino acids of proinsulin
Depositing lab: Benjamin Glick. Depositing organization: University of Chicago.
Backbone
  Vector backbone: pQ60NA
  Vector type: Bacterial Expression
Growth in bacteria
  Bacterial resistance: Ampicillin, 100 μg/mL
  Growth temperature: 37°C
  Growth strain: XL1 Blue
  Copy number: Unknown
Gene/Insert
  Gene/Insert name: MFVN-mStayGold(J)
Terms and licenses: Academic/Nonprofit Terms; Industry Terms: Not Available to Industry
How to cite: MFVN-mStayGold(J) was a gift from Benjamin Glick (Addgene plasmid # 225444 ; http://n2t.net/addgene:225444 ; RRID:Addgene_225444)
